Addgene plasmid #204333: pLVX-hSyn-Galpha-i1 ONE-GO
Purpose: GPCR/G protein BRET biosensor
Depositing lab: Mikel Garcia-Marcos. Depositing organization: Boston University Medical Campus. Publication: Direct interrogation of context-dependent GPCR activity with a universal biosensor platform. Janicot R, Maziarz M, Park JC, Zhao J, Luebbers A, Green E, Philibert CE, Zhang H, Layne MD, Wu JC, Garcia-Marcos M. Cell. 2024 Feb 16:S0092-8674(24)00065-5. doi: 10.1016/j.cell.2024.01.028. PubMed 38412860.
Backbone
  Vector backbone: pLVX-IRES-Hygro
  Vector type: Lentiviral
Growth in bacteria
  Bacterial resistance: Ampicillin, 100 μg/mL
  Growth temperature: 37°C
  Growth strain: NEB Stable
  Copy number: High Copy
Gene/Insert
  Gene/Insert name: hSyn Galpha-i1 ONE-GO (alt name: GNAI1)
  Species: R. norvegicus (rat)
  Cloning method: Gibson Cloning
Terms and licenses: Academic/Nonprofit Terms; Industry Terms: Not Available to Industry
How to cite: pLVX-hSyn-Galpha-i1 ONE-GO was a gift from Mikel Garcia-Marcos (Addgene plasmid # 204333 ; http://n2t.net/addgene:204333 ; RRID:Addgene_204333)
