[The description below was written by a language model from this plasmid's Addgene catalogue record and pLannotate feature annotations shown in this document.]
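Description:
pLVX-hSyn-Galpha-i1 ONE-GO is an HIV-1-based lentiviral transfer plasmid built on the pLVX-IRES-Hygro backbone. It carries a single-vector BRET biosensor for reporting GPCR/G protein activity. It is maintained in E. coli through a high-copy ColE1/pUC-type origin and selected with ampicillin via the β-lactamase gene. The viral portion contains two LTR elements (both annotated as truncated 5' LTRs), the Ψ packaging signal with an adjoining gag fragment, the Rev response element for Rev-dependent nuclear export of the genomic RNA, the cPPT/CTS, and a WPRE downstream of the payload to boost transcript expression. An SV40 poly(A) signal and remnants of the lac promoter/operator region lie in the plasmid backbone. No hygromycin resistance gene appears in the feature table, so the backbone's marker seems to have been replaced by the sensor's second cistron.

The payload is driven by the human synapsin I promoter, which restricts expression to neurons. The first cistron is rat Gαi1 (GNAI1) with the yellow fluorescent protein Citrine inserted internally. The annotation software split the Gα coding sequence into two pieces flanking Citrine and labelled them by homology to a Dictyostelium Gα protein. An EMCV IRES then directs translation of a second protein that begins with a Src-derived N-myristoylation signal for membrane anchoring and ends with NanoLuc luciferase. An unannotated stretch lies between these two parts, and the record does not identify it. Citrine on the Gα subunit would serve as the BRET acceptor and the membrane-tethered NanoLuc as the donor. Expressing both from one transcript lets the sensor be delivered by lentiviral transduction to monitor Gαi1-coupled receptor signalling in neuronal cells.
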