Features (pLannotate 1.2.2; 26 found; start..end, strand, type, name):
      2..117     -  misc_feature   cPPT/CTS: central polypurine tract and central termination sequence of HIV-1 (lacking the first T)
    132..232     -  CDS            Rev (fragment): human immunodeficiency virus 1 (HIV-1) Rev protein; rev; enhances nuclear export of unspliced and incompletely spliced viral mRNAs
    609..842     -  misc_feature   RRE: The Rev response element (RRE) of HIV-1 allows for Rev-dependent mRNA export from the nucleus to the cytoplasm.
   1017..1355    -  CDS            HIV-1 gag (fragment): gag protein from human immunodeficiency virus 1; gag
   1339..1464    -  misc_feature   HIV-1 Ψ: packaging signal of human immunodeficiency virus type 1
   1511..1768    -  LTR            5' LTR (truncated): truncated 5' long terminal repeat (LTR) from HIV-1
   1816..2145    -  CDS            nef (fragment): NEF_HV1BR - Experimental evidence at protein level: Swiss-Prot protein existence level 1. Extracellular Nef protein targets CD4(+) T-lymphocytes for apoptosis by interacting with CXCR4 surface receptors (PubMed:14990729). From Human immunodeficiency virus type 1 group M subtype B (isolate BRU/LAI) (HIV-1).
   2312..2446    -  polyA_signal   SV40 poly(A) signal: SV40 polyadenylation signal
   2494..2598    +  promoter       AmpR promoter: bla
   2599..3459    +  CDS            AmpR: β-lactamase; bla; confers resistance to ampicillin, carbenicillin, and related antibiotics
   3630..4218    +  rep_origin     ori: high-copy-number ColE1/pMB1/pBR322/pUC origin of replication
   4401..4493    +  CDS            lacI (fragment): lac repressor; lacI; The lac repressor binds to the lac operator to inhibit transcription in E. coli. This inhibition can be relieved by adding lactose or isopropyl-β-D-thiogalactopyranoside (IPTG).
   4506..4527    +  protein_bind   CAP binding site: CAP binding activates transcription in the presence of cAMP. E. coli catabolite activator protein
   4542..4572    +  promoter       lac promoter: promoter for the E. coli lac operon
   4580..4596    +  protein_bind   lac operator: The lac repressor binds to the lac operator to inhibit transcription in E. coli. This inhibition can be relieved by adding lactose or isopropyl-β-D-thiogalactopyranoside (IPTG). lac repressor encoded by lacI
   4748..5005    -  LTR            5' LTR (truncated): truncated 5' long terminal repeat (LTR) from HIV-1
   5053..5571    -  CDS            nef (fragment): NEF_HV1BR - Experimental evidence at protein level: Swiss-Prot protein existence level 1. Extracellular Nef protein targets CD4(+) T-lymphocytes for apoptosis by interacting with CXCR4 surface receptors (PubMed:14990729). From Human immunodeficiency virus type 1 group M subtype B (isolate BRU/LAI) (HIV-1).
   5588..6176    -  misc_feature   WPRE: woodchuck hepatitis virus posttranscriptional regulatory element
   6190..6705    -  CDS            Nluc: NanoLuc® luciferase human codon-optimized
   6811..6831    -  CDS            myr: N-myristoylation signal from Src kinase (Pellman et al., 1985; Kaplan et al., 1988)
   6855..7317    -  misc_feature   IRES: internal ribosome entry site (IRES) of the encephalomyocarditis virus (EMCV)
   7460..8137    -  CDS            gpaD (fragment): GPA4_DICDI - Experimental evidence at protein level: Swiss-Prot protein existence level 1. Guanine nucleotide-binding proteins (G proteins) are involved as modulators or transducers in various transmembrane signaling systems. G alpha-4 plays a role in morphogenesis of the multicellular structure. From Dictyostelium discoideum (Slime mold).
   8144..8860    -  CDS            Citrine: Citrine is a basic (constitutively fluorescent) yellow fluorescent protein published in 2001, derived from Aequorea victoria. It has moderate acid sensitivity.
   8942..9184    -  CDS            gpaD (fragment): GPA4_DICDI - Experimental evidence at protein level: Swiss-Prot protein existence level 1. Guanine nucleotide-binding proteins (G proteins) are involved as modulators or transducers in various transmembrane signaling systems. G alpha-4 plays a role in morphogenesis of the multicellular structure. From Dictyostelium discoideum (Slime mold).
   9230..9249    +  misc_feature   MCS (fragment): pBluescript multiple cloning site
   9256..9703    -  promoter       hSyn promoter: human synapsin I promoter; confers neuron-specific expression (Kügler et al., 2003)
>Addgene plasmid #204333 | pLVX-hSyn-Galpha-i1 ONE-GO | addgene full sequence | sequence record 411128 | Addgene NGS Result
AAAATTTTGAATTTTTGTAATTTGTTTTTGTAATTCTTTAGTTTGTATGTCTGTTGCTATTATGTCTACT
ATTCTTTCCCCTGCACTGTACCCCCCAATCCCCCCTTTTCTTTTAAAGGCGATACCGTCGAGATCCGTTC
ACTAATCGAATGGATCTGTCTCTGTCTCTCTCTCCACCTTCTTCTTCTATTCCTTCGGGCCTGTCGGGTC
CCCTCGGGGTTGGGAGGTGGGTCTGAAACGATAATGGTGAATATCCCTGCCTAACTCTATTCACTATAGA
AAGTACAGCAAAAACTATTCTTAAACCTACCAAGCCTCCTACTATCATTATGAATAATTTTATATACCAC
AGCCAATTTGTTATGTTAAACCAATTCCACAAACTTGCCCATTTATCTAATTCCAATAATTCTTGTTCAT
TCTTTTCTTGCTGGTTTTGCGATTCTTCAATTAAGGAGTGTATTAAGCTTGTGTAATTGTTAATTTCTCT
GTCCCACTCCATCCAGGTCGTGTGATTCCAAATCTGTTCCAGAGATTTATTACTCCAACTAGCATTCCAA
GGCACAGCAGTGGTGCAAATGAGTTTTCCAGAGCAACCCCAAATCCCCAGGAGCTGTTGATCCTTTAGGT
ATCTTTCCACAGCCAGGATTCTTGCCTGGAGCTGCTTGATGCCCCAGACTGTGAGTTGCAACAGATGCTG
TTGCGCCTCAATAGCCCTCAGCAAATTGTTCTGCTGCTGCACTATACCAGACAATAATTGTCTGGCCTGT
ACCGTCAGCGTCATTGACGCTGCGCCCATAGTGCTTCCTGCTGCTCCCAAGAACCCAAGGAACAAAGCTC
CTATTCCCACTGCTCTTTTTTCTCTCTGCACCACTCTTCTCTTTGCCTTGGTGGGTGCTACTCCTAATGG
TTCAATTTTTACTACTTTATATTTATATAATTCACTTCTCCAATTGTCCCTCATATCTCCTCCTCCAGGT
CTGAAGATCAGCGGCCGGCCGCTTGCTGTGCGGTGGTCTTACTTTTGTTTTGCTCTTCCTCTATCTTGTC
TAAAGCTTCCTTGGTGTCTTTTATCTCTATCCTTTGATGCACACAATAGAGGGTTGCTACTGTATTATAT
AATGATCTAAGTTCTTCTGATCCTGTCTGAAGGGATGGTTGTAGCTGTCCCAGTATTTGTCTACAGCCTT
CTGATGTTTCTAACAGGCCAGGATTAACTGCGAATCGTTCTAGCTCCCTGCTTGCCCATACTATATGTTT
TAATTTATATTTTTTCTTTCCCCCTGGCCTTAACCGAATTTTTTCCCATCGCGATCTAATTCTCCCCCGC
TTAATACTGACGCTCTCGCACCCATCTCTCTCCTTCTAGCCTCCGCTAGTCAAAATTTTTGGCGTACTCA
CCAGTCGCCGCCCCTCGCCTCTTGCCGTGCGCGCTTCAGCAAGCCGAGTCCTGCGTCGAGAGAGCTCCTC
TGGTTTCCCTTTCGCTTTCAAGTCCCTGTTCGGGCGCCACTGCTAGAGATTTTCCACACTGACTAAAAGG
GTCTGAGGGATCTCTAGTTACCAGAGTCACACAACAGACGGGCACACACTACTTGAAGCACTCAAGGCAA
GCTTTATTGAGGCTTAAGCAGTGGGTTCCCTAGTTAGCCAGAGAGCTCCCAGGCTCAGATCTGGTCTAAC
CAGAGAGACCCAGTACAGGCAAAAAGCAGCTGCTTATATGCAGGATCTGAGGGCTCGCCACTCCCCAGTC
CCGCCCAGGCCACGCCTCCCTGGAAAGTCCCCAGCGGAAAGTCCCTTGTAGCAAGCTCGATATCAGCAGT
TCTTGAAGTACTCCGGATGCAGCTCTCGGGCCACGTGATGAAATGCTAGGCGGCTGTCAAACCTCCACTC
TAACACTTCTCTCTCCGGGTCATCCATCCCATGCAGGCTCACAGGGTGTAACAAGCTGGTGTTCTCTCCT
TTATTGGCCTCTTCTACCTTATCTGGCTCAACTGGTACTAGCTTGTAGCACCATCCAAAGGTCAGTGGAT
ATCTGACCCCTGGCCCTGGTGTGTAGTTCTGCTAATCAGGGAAGTAGCCTTGTGTGTGGTAGATCCACAG
ATCAAGGATATCTTGTCTTCTTTGGGAGTGAATTAGCCCTTCCAACTACTAAGTTTGTAGTACATATTTA
ACAAATACAATTTCTTTAAAATGAAAATAATTCAGAGGAATCACAGGTTTAGAGTAAATGAAACCACAGG
TAATTGGCAGTGGTAATAGGGTATGGGGTGGGAAGTTTGGGATGATTTTGGTTAGCTTGAGTTATCCAGT
TGATCCAGACATGATAAGATACATTGATGAGTTTGGACAAACCACAACTAGAATGCAGTGAAAAAAATGC
TTTATTTGTGAAATTTGTGATGCTATTGCTTTATTTGTAACCATTATAAGCTGCAATAAACAAGTTGATC
TCCCGATCCGTCGACGTCAGGTGGCACTTTTCGGGGAAATGTGCGCGGAACCCCTATTTGTTTATTTTTC
TAAATACATTCAAATATGTATCCGCTCATGAGACAATAACCCTGATAAATGCTTCAATAATATTGAAAAA
GGAAGAGTATGAGTATTCAACATTTCCGTGTCGCCCTTATTCCCTTTTTTGCGGCATTTTGCCTTCCTGT
TTTTGCTCACCCAGAAACGCTGGTGAAAGTAAAAGATGCTGAAGATCAGTTGGGTGCACGAGTGGGTTAC
ATCGAACTGGATCTCAACAGCGGTAAGATCCTTGAGAGTTTTCGCCCCGAAGAACGTTTTCCAATGATGA
GCACTTTTAAAGTTCTGCTATGTGGCGCGGTATTATCCCGTATTGACGCCGGGCAAGAGCAACTCGGTCG
CCGCATACACTATTCTCAGAATGACTTGGTTGAGTACTCACCAGTCACAGAAAAGCATCTTACGGATGGC
ATGACAGTAAGAGAATTATGCAGTGCTGCCATAACCATGAGTGATAACACTGCGGCCAACTTACTTCTGA
CAACGATCGGAGGACCGAAGGAGCTAACCGCTTTTTTGCACAACATGGGGGATCATGTAACTCGCCTTGA
TCGTTGGGAACCGGAGCTGAATGAAGCCATACCAAACGACGAGCGTGACACCACGATGCCTGTAGCAATG
GCAACAACGTTGCGCAAACTATTAACTGGCGAACTACTTACTCTAGCTTCCCGGCAACAATTAATAGACT
GGATGGAGGCGGATAAAGTTGCAGGACCACTTCTGCGCTCGGCCCTTCCGGCTGGCTGGTTTATTGCTGA
TAAATCTGGAGCCGGTGAGCGTGGGTCTCGCGGTATCATTGCAGCACTGGGGCCAGATGGTAAGCCCTCC
CGTATCGTAGTTATCTACACGACGGGGAGTCAGGCAACTATGGATGAACGAAATAGACAGATCGCTGAGA
TAGGTGCCTCACTGATTAAGCATTGGTAACTGTCAGACCAAGTTTACTCATATATACTTTAGATTGATTT
AAAACTTCATTTTTAATTTAAAAGGATCTAGGTGAAGATCCTTTTTGATAATCTCATGACCAAAATCCCT
TAACGTGAGTTTTCGTTCCACTGAGCGTCAGACCCCGTAGAAAAGATCAAAGGATCTTCTTGAGATCCTT
TTTTTCTGCGCGTAATCTGCTGCTTGCAAACAAAAAAACCACCGCTACCAGCGGTGGTTTGTTTGCCGGA
TCAAGAGCTACCAACTCTTTTTCCGAAGGTAACTGGCTTCAGCAGAGCGCAGATACCAAATACTGTTCTT
CTAGTGTAGCCGTAGTTAGGCCACCACTTCAAGAACTCTGTAGCACCGCCTACATACCTCGCTCTGCTAA
TCCTGTTACCAGTGGCTGCTGCCAGTGGCGATAAGTCGTGTCTTACCGGGTTGGACTCAAGACGATAGTT
ACCGGATAAGGCGCAGCGGTCGGGCTGAACGGGGGGTTCGTGCACACAGCCCAGCTTGGAGCGAACGACC
TACACCGAACTGAGATACCTACAGCGTGAGCTATGAGAAAGCGCCACGCTTCCCGAAGGGAGAAAGGCGG
ACAGGTATCCGGTAAGCGGCAGGGTCGGAACAGGAGAGCGCACGAGGGAGCTTCCAGGGGGAAACGCCTG
GTATCTTTATAGTCCTGTCGGGTTTCGCCACCTCTGACTTGAGCGTCGATTTTTGTGATGCTCGTCAGGG
GGGCGGAGCCTATGGAAAAACGCCAGCAACGCGGCCTTTTTACGGTTCCTGGCCTTTTGCTGGCCTTTTG
CTCACATGTTCTTTCCTGCGTTATCCCCTGATTCTGTGGATAACCGTATTACCGCCTTTGAGTGAGCTGA
TACCGCTCGCCGCAGCCGAACGACCGAGCGCAGCGAGTCAGTGAGCGAGGAAGCGGAAGAGCGCCCAATA
CGCAAACCGCCTCTCCCCGCGCGTTGGCCGATTCATTAATGCAGCTGGCACGACAGGTTTCCCGACTGGA
AAGCGGGCAGTGAGCGCAACGCAATTAATGTGAGTTAGCTCACTCATTAGGCACCCCAGGCTTTACACTT
TATGCTTCCGGCTCGTATGTTGTGTGGAATTGTGAGCGGATAACAATTTCACACAGGAAACAGCTATGAC
CATGATTACGCCAAGCTCTAGCTAGAGGTCGACGGTAAACGCTAGCAATGTCAAGGCCTCTCACTCTCTG
ATATTCATTTCTTTGCAAGTTATAAATACTGAATAATAAGATGACATGAACTACTACTGCTAGAGATTTT
CCACACTGACTAAAAGGGTCTGAGGGATCTCTAGTTACCAGAGTCACACAACAGACGGGCACACACTACT
TGAAGCACTCAAGGCAAGCTTTATTGAGGCTTAAGCAGTGGGTTCCCTAGTTAGCCAGAGAGCTCCCAGG
CTCAGATCTGGTCTAACCAGAGAGACCCAGTACAGGCAAAAAGCAGCTGCTTATATGCAGGATCTGAGGG
CTCGCCACTCCCCAGTCCCGCCCAGGCCACGCCTCCCTGGAAAGTCCCCAGCGGAAAGTCCCTTGTAGCA
AGCTCGATATCAGCAGTTCTTGAAGTACTCCGGATGCAGCTCTCGGGCCACGTGATGAAATGCTAGGCGG
CTGTCAAACCTCCACTCTAACACTTCTCTCTCCGGGTCATCCATCCCATGCAGGCTCACAGGGTGTAACA
AGCTGGTGTTCTCTCCTTTATTGGCCTCTTCTACCTTATCTGGCTCAACTGGTACTAGCTTGTAGCACCA
TCCAAAGGTCAGTGGATATCTGACCCCTGGCCCTGGTGTGTAGTTCTGCTAATCAGGGAAGTAGCCTTGT
GTGTGGTAGATCCACAGATCAAGGATATCTTGTCTTCGTTGGGAGTGAATTAGCCCTTCCAGTCCCCTCT
TTTCTTTTAAAAAGTGGCTAAGATCTACAGCTGCCTTGTAAGTCATTGGTCTTAAAGGTACCTGAGGTGT
GACTGGAAAACCCACCTCCTCCTCCTCTTGTGCTTCTAGCCAGGCACAATCAGCATTGGTAGCTGCTGTA
TTGCTACTTGTGATTGCTCCATGTTTTTCTAGGTCTCGACTGCAGAATTAATTCCAGGCGGGGAGGCGGC
CCAAAGGGAGATCCGACTCGTCTGAGGGCGAAGGCGAAGACGCGGAAGAGGCCGCAGAGCCGGCAGCAGG
CCGCGGGAAGGAAGGTCCGCTGGATTGAGGGCCGAAGGGACGTAGCAGAAGGACGTCCCGCGCAGAATCC
AGGTGGCAACACAGGCGAGCAGCCATGGAAAGGACGTCAGCTTCCCCGACAACACCACGGAATTGTCAGT
GCCCAACAGCCGAGCCCCTGTCCAGCAGCGGGCAAGGCAGGCGGCGATGAGTTCCGCCGTGGCAATAGGG
AGGGGGAAAGCGAAAGTCCCGGAAAGGAGCTGACAGGTGGTGGCAATGCCCCAACCAGTGGGGGTTGCGT
CAGCAAACACAGTGCACACCACGCCACGTTGCCTGACAACGGGCCACAACTCCTCATAAAGAGACAGCAA
CCAGGATTTATACAAGGAGGAGAAAATGAAAGCCATACGGGAAGCAATAGCATGATACAAAGGCATTAAA
GCAGCGTATCCACATAGCGTAAAAGGAGCAACATAGTTAAGAATACCAGTCAATCTTTCACAAATTTTGT
AATCCAGAGGTTGATTGTTCCAGACGCGTTTACGCCAGAATGCGTTCGCACAGCCGCCAGCCGGTCACTC
CGTTGATGGTTACTCGGAACAGCAGGGAGCCGTCGGGGTTGATCAGGCGCTCGTCGATAATTTTGTTGCC
GTTCCACAGGGTCCCTGTTACAGTGATCTTTTTGCCGTCGAACACGGCGATGCCTTCATACGGCCGTCCG
AAATAGTCGATCATGTTCGGCGTAACCCCGTCGATTACCAGTGTGCCATAGTGCAGGATCACCTTAAAGT
GATGATCATCCACAGGGTACACCACCTTAAAAATTTTTTCGATCTGGCCCATTTGGTCGCCGCTCAGACC
TTCATACGGGATGATGACATGGATGTCGATCTTCAGCCCATTTTCACCGCTCAGGACAATCCTTTGGATC
GGAGTTACGGACACCCCGAGATTCTGAAACAAACTGGACACACCTCCCTGTTCAAGGACTTGGTCCAGGT
TGTAGCCGGCTGTCTGTCGCCAGTCCCCAACGAAATCTTCGAGTGTGAAGACCATGGATCCACCGGTGCC
ACCTCGAGAAAGTCGACCTTCTTCACCCACCCAAATACCATGGTAGTAACCTCGAGAAGATCCACCAAGC
TTGATTCCGGAATTCGACGTCTTGCTCTTGCTACTCCCCATCTTTGGTACGGGTTGTGGCAAGCTTATCA
TCGTGTTTTTCAAAGGAAAACCACGTCCCCGTGGTTCGGGGGGCCTAGACGTTTTTTTAACCTCGACTAA
ACACATGTAAAGCATGTGCACCGAGGCCCCAGATCAGATCCCATACAATGGGGTACCTTCTGGGCATCCT
TCAGCCCCTTGTTGAATACGCTTGAGGAGAGCCATTTGACTCTTTCCACAACTATCCAACTCACAACGTG
GCACTGGGGTTGTGCCGCCTTTGCAGGTGTATCTTATACACGTGGCTTTTGGCCGCAGAGGCACCTGTCG
CCAGGTGGGGGGTTCCGCTGCCTGCAAAGGGTCGCTACAGACGTTGTTTGTCTTCAAGAAGCTTCCAGAG
GAACTGCTTCCTTCACGACATTCAACAGACCTTGCATTCCTTTGGCGAGAGGGGAAAGACCCCTAGGAAT
GCTCGTCAAGAAGACAGGGCCAGGTTTCCGGGCCCTCACATTGCCAAAAGACGGCAATATGGTGGAAAAT
AACATATAGACAAACGCACACCGGCCTTATTCCAAGCGGCTTCGGCCAGTAACGTTAGGGGGGGGGGAGG
GAGAGGGGCGGCGGCCGCTTAGAAGAGACCACAGTCTTTTAGGTTATTCTTTATGATGACGTCCGTTACA
GCATCGAACACAAACTGCACATTCTTCGTATCCGTGGCGCAAGTGAAGTGGGTGTAAATTTCCTTTGTGT
CCTTCCTTTTATTGAGGTCTTCAAACTGACACTGGATATACGCAGCCGCCTCTTCATATGTGTTTGAGCC
TGCATATTCTGGATAGCATATCGTGAGGGGACTCTTTTTGATCTTCTCTTCGAAGAGGTCCTTCTTGTTC
AGGAAAAGGATGATGGATGTGTCCGTAAACCACTTGTTGTTACATATGCTATCGAACAGCTTCATGCTTT
CGTGCATCCGGTTCATTTCTTCATCCTCAGCAAGAACCAGGTCATAGTCACTCAGGGCCACACAGAAGAT
GATGGCAGTCACGCCTTCAAAGCAGTGAATCCACTTCTTCCGCTCTGATCTCTGGCCTCCCACGTCAAAC
ATTTTAAAATGAAGATCTTTGAAAGTAAAGTGGGTTTCCACAATTCCCGTCGTTTTCACTCTAGTTCTGA
GAACATCCTGCTGGGTTGGGATGTAATTTGGTTGTGCTATTCTGTCCAAGTCATTCAGGTAGTACGCCGC
CGAATCGTTCAGCTGGTACTCCCGGGATCTGTTGAAGCAGGCTTGCACACCGCTGTCCTTCCACAGTCTC
TTTATGACGCCGGCGAGCTCCGCCTTGTATAGCTCGTCCATGCCGAGAGTGATCCCGGCGGCGGTCACGA
ACTCCAGCAGGACCATGTGATCGCGCTTCTCGTTGGGGTCTTTGCTCAGGGCGGACTGGTAGCTCAGGTA
GTGGTTGTCGGGCAGCAGCACGGGGCCGTCGCCGATGGGGGTGTTCTGCTGGTAGTGGTCGGCGAGCTGC
ACGCTGCCGTCCTCGATGTTGTGGCGGATCTTGAAGTTCACCTTGATGCCGTTCTTCTGCTTGTCGGCCA
TGATATAGACGTTGTGGCTGTTGTAGTTGTACTCCAGCTTGTGCCCCAGGATGTTGCCGTCCTCCTTGAA
GTCGATGCCCTTCAGCTCGATGCGGTTCACCAGGGTGTCGCCCTCGAACTTCACCTCGGCGCGGGTCTTG
TAGTTGCCGTCGTCCTTGAAGAAGATGGTGCGCTCCTGGACGTAGCCTTCGGGCATGGCGGACTTGAAGA
AGTCGTGCTGCTTCATGTGGTCGGGGTAGCGGGCGAAGCACATCAGGCCGTAGCCGAAGGTGGTCACGAG
GGTGGGCCAGGGCACGGGCAGCTTGCCGGTGGTGCAGATGAACTTCAGGGTCAGCTTGCCGTAGGTGGCA
TCGCCCTCGCCCTCGCCGGACACGCTGAACTTGTGGCCGTTTACGTCGCCGTCCAGCTCGACCAGGATGG
GCACCACCCCGGTGAACAGCTCCTCGCCCTTGCTCACCATCGCGGTCATAAAGCCTTCCTCTGCAGCCCC
AGCAAGCACGAAGAGTTGGCGAGCATCATCCGCACGAGCAGCGTCTCCAAAGTCGATTTTCAATCTCCCC
ATGGCTCTAATGATGGCAATGATGGACTGGATGGTGTTGCTGTAGACCACTGCTTTGTACTGCTTACACT
CTTCCTCTGAGTAGCCAGCCTCGTGGATAATTTTCATCTGCTTCACAATTGTGCTCTTCCCGGATTCACC
AGCACCCAGCAGCAGCAGCTTGACCTCGCGCGCTGCCTTCTCTCCGTCCTCCCGGAGGTTGCGGTCGATC
ATCTTGCTGCGCTCCACGGCCGCCTTGTCCTCAGCGCTCAGTGTGCAGCCCATGGATCCGCGGCCGCTCT
AGAACTAGTCTCGAGCTGCGCTCTCAGGCACGACACGACTCCTCCGCTGCCCACCGCAGACTGAGGCAGC
GCTGAGTCGCCGGCGCCGCAGCGCAGATGGTCGCGCCCGTGCCCCCCTATCTCGCGCCTCGCGTGGTGCG
GTCCGGCTGGGCCGGCGGCGGCGCGGACGCGACCAAGGTGGCCGGGAAGGGGAGTTTGCGGGGGACCGGC
GAGTGACGTCAGCGCGCCTTCAGTGCTGAGGCGGCGGTGGCGCGCGCCGCCAGGCGGGGGCGAAGGCACT
GTCCGCGGTGCTGAAGCTGGCAGTGCGCACGCGCCTCGCCGCATCCTGTTTCCCCTCCCCCTCTCTGATA
GGGGATGCGCAATTTGGGGAATGGGGGTTGGGTGCTTGTCCAGTGGGTCGGGGTCGGTCGTCAGGTAGGC
ACCCCCACCCCGCCTCATCCTGGTCCTAAAACCCACTTGCACTATCGATAAACTGGATCTCTGCTGTCCC
TGTAATAAACCCG
