>Addgene plasmid #204333 | pLVX-hSyn-Galpha-i1 ONE-GO | depositor partial sequence | sequence record 396725 | pLVX-hSyn-Galpha-i1-YFP-IRES*-KB1753-Nluc
TTAAGAATAGTTTTTGCTGTACTTTCTATAGTGAATAGAGTTAGGCAGGGATATTCACCATTATCGTTTC
AGACCCACCTCCCAACCCCGAGGGGACCCGACAGGCCCGAAGGAATAGAAGAAGAAGGTGGAGAGAGAGA
CAGAGACAGATCCATTCGATTAGTGAACGGATCTCGACGGTATCGCCTTTAAAAGAAAAGGGGGGATTGG
GGGGTACAGTGCAGGGGAAAGAATAGTAGACATAATAGCAACAGACATACAAACTAAAGAATTACAAAAA
CAAATTACAAAAATTCAAAATTTTCGGGTTTATTACAGGGACAGCAGAGATCCAGTTTATCGATAGTGCA
AGTGGGTTTTAGGACCAGGATGAGGCGGGGTGGGGGTGCCTACCTGACGACCGACCCCGACCCACTGGAC
AAGCACCCAACCCCCATTCCCCAAATTGCGCATCCCCTATCAGAGAGGGGGAGGGGAAACAGGATGCGGC
GAGGCGCGTGCGCACTGCCAGCTTCAGCACCGCGGACAGTGCCTTCGCCCCCGCCTGGCGGCGCGCGCCA
CCGCCGCCTCAGCACTGAAGGCGCGCTGACGTCACTCGCCGGTCCCCCGCAAACTCCCCTTCCCGGCCAC
CTTGGTCGCGTCCGCGCCGCCGCCGGCCCAGCCGGACCGCACCACGCGAGGCGCGAGATAGGGGGGCACG
GGCGCGACCATCTGCGCTGCGGCGCCGGCGACTCAGCGCTGCCTCAGTCTGCGGTGGGCAGCGGAGGAGT
CGTGTCGTGCCTGAGAGCGCAGCTCGAGACTAGTTCTAGAGCGGCCGCGGATCCATGGGCTGCACACTGA
GCGCTGAGGACAAGGCGGCCGTGGAGCGCAGCAAGATGATCGACCGCAACCTCCGGGAGGACGGAGAGAA
GGCAGCGCGCGAGGTCAAGCTGCTGCTGCTGGGTGCTGGTGAATCCGGGAAGAGCACAATTGTGAAGCAG
ATGAAAATTATCCACGAGGCTGGCTACTCAGAGGAAGAGTGTAAGCAGTACAAAGCAGTGGTCTACAGCA
ACACCATCCAGTCCATCATTGCCATCATTAGAGCCATGGGGAGATTGAAAATCGACTTTGGAGACGCTGC
TCGTGCGGATGATGCTCGCCAACTCTTCGTGCTTGCTGGGGCTGCAGAGGAAGGCTTTATGACCGCGATG
GTGAGCAAGGGCGAGGAGCTGTTCACCGGGGTGGTGCCCATCCTGGTCGAGCTGGACGGCGACGTAAACG
GCCACAAGTTCAGCGTGTCCGGCGAGGGCGAGGGCGATGCCACCTACGGCAAGCTGACCCTGAAGTTCAT
CTGCACCACCGGCAAGCTGCCCGTGCCCTGGCCCACCCTCGTGACCACCTTCGGCTACGGCCTGATGTGC
TTCGCCCGCTACCCCGACCACATGAAGCAGCACGACTTCTTCAAGTCCGCCATGCCCGAAGGCTACGTCC
AGGAGCGCACCATCTTCTTCAAGGACGACGGCAACTACAAGACCCGCGCCGAGGTGAAGTTCGAGGGCGA
CACCCTGGTGAACCGCATCGAGCTGAAGGGCATCGACTTCAAGGAGGACGGCAACATCCTGGGGCACAAG
CTGGAGTACAACTACAACAGCCACAACGTCTATATCATGGCCGACAAGCAGAAGAACGGCATCAAGGTGA
ACTTCAAGATCCGCCACAACATCGAGGACGGCAGCGTGCAGCTCGCCGACCACTACCAGCAGAACACCCC
CATCGGCGACGGCCCCGTGCTGCTGCCCGACAACCACTACCTGAGCTACCAGTCCGCCCTGAGCAAAGAC
CCCAACGAGAAGCGCGATCACATGGTCCTGCTGGAGTTCGTGACCGCCGCCGGGATCACTCTCGGCATGG
ACGAGCTATACAAGGCGGAGCTCGCCGGCGTCATAAAGAGACTGTGGAAGGACAGCGGTGTGCAAGCCTG
CTTCAACAGATCCCGGGAGTACCAGCTGAACGATTCGGCGGCGTACTACCTGAATGACTTGGACAGAATA
GCACAACCAAATTACATCCCAACCCAGCAGGATGTTCTCAGAACTAGAGTGAAAACGACGGGAATTGTGG
AAACCCACTTTACTTTCAAAGATCTTCATTTTAAAATGTTTGACGTGGGAGGCCAGAGATCAGAGCGGAA
GAAGTGGATTCACTGCTTTGAAGGCGTGACTGCCATCATCTTCTGTGTGGCCCTGAGTGACTATGACCTG
GTTCTTGCTGAGGATGAAGAAATGAACCGGATGCACGAAAGCATGAAGCTGTTCGATAGCATATGTAACA
ACAAGTGGTTTACGGACACATCCATCATCCTTTTCCTGAACAAGAAGGACCTCTTCGAAGAGAAGATCAA
AAAGAGTCCCCTCACGATATGCTATCCAGAATATGCAGGCTCAAACACATATGAAGAGGCGGCTGCGTAT
ATCCAGTGTCAGTTTGAAGACCTCAATAAAAGGAAGGACACAAAGGAAATTTACACCCACTTCACTTGCG
CCACGGATACGAAGAATGTGCAGTTTGTGTTCGATGCTGTAACGGACGTCATCATAAAGAATAACCTAAA
AGACTGTGGTCTCTTCTAAGCGGCCGCCGCCCCTCTCCCTCCCCCCCCCCTAACGTTACTGGCCGAAGCC
GCTTGGAATAAGGCCGGTGTGCGTTTGTCTATATGTTATTTTCCACCATATTGCCGTCTTTTGGCAATGT
GAGGGCCCGGAAACCTGGCCCTGTCTTCTTGACGAGCATTCCTAGGGGTCTTTCCCCTCTCGCCAAAGGA
ATGCAAGGTCTGTTGAATGTCGTGAAGGAAGCAGTTCCTCTGGAAGCTTCTTGAAGACAAACAACGTCTG
TAGCGACCCTTTGCAGGCAGCGGAACCCCCCACCTGGCGACAGGTGCCTCTGCGGCCAAAAGCCACGTGT
ATAAGATACACCTGCAAAGGCGGCACAACCCCAGTGCCACGTTGTGAGTTGGATAGTTGTGGAAAGAGTC
AAATGGCTCTCCTCAAGCGTATTCAACAAGGGGCTGAAGGATGCCCAGAAGGTACCCCATTGTATGGGAT
CTGATCTGGGGCCTCGGTGCACATGCTTTACATGTGTTTAGTCGAGGTTAAAAAAACGTCTAGGCCCCCC
GAACCACGGGGACGTGGTTTTCCTTTGAAAAACACGATGATAAGCTTGCCACAACCCGTACCAAAGATGG
GGAGTAGCAAGAGCAAGACGTCGAATTCCGGAATCAAGCTTGGTGGATCTTCTCGAGGTTACTACCATGG
TATTTGGGTGGGTGAAGAAGGTCGACTTTCTCGAGGTGGCACCGGTGGATCCATGGTCTTCACACTCGAA
GATTTCGTTGGGGACTGGCGACAGACAGCCGGCTACAACCTGGACCAAGTCCTTGAACAGGGAGGTGTGT
CCAGTTTGTTTCAGAATCTCGGGGTGTCCGTAACTCCGATCCAAAGGATTGTCCTGAGCGGTGAAAATGG
GCTGAAGATCGACATCCATGTCATCATCCCGTATGAAGGTCTGAGCGGCGACCAAATGGGCCAGATCGAA
AAAATTTTTAAGGTGGTGTACCCTGTGGATGATCATCACTTTAAGGTGATCCTGCACTATGGCACACTGG
TAATCGACGGGGTTACGCCGAACATGATCGACTATTTCGGACGGCCGTATGAAGGCATCGCCGTGTTCGA
CGGCAAAAAGATCACTGTAACAGGGACCCTGTGGAACGGCAACAAAATTATCGACGAGCGCCTGATCAAC
CCCGACGGCTCCCTGCTGTTCCGAGTAACCATCAACGGAGTGACCGGCTGGCGGCTGTGCGAACGCATTC
TGGCGTAAACGCGTCTGGAACAATCAACCTCTGGATTACAAAATTTGTGAAAGATTGACTGGTATTCTTA
ACTATGTTGCTCCTTTTACGCTATGTGGATACGCTGCTTTAATGCCTTTGTATCATGCTATTGCTTCCCG
TATGGCTTTCATTTTCTCCTCCTTGTATAAATCCTGGTTGCTGTCTCTTTATGAGGAGTTGTGGCCCGTT
GTCAGGCAACGTGGCGTGGTGTGCACTGTGTTTGCTGACGCAACCCCCACTGGTTGGGGCATTGCCACCA
CCTGTCAGCTCCTTTCCGGGACTTTCGCTTTCCCCCTCCCTATTGCCACGGCGGAACTCATCGCCGCCTG
CCTTGCCCGCTGCTGGACAGGGGCTCGGCTGTTGGGCACTGACAATTCCGTGGTGTTGTCGGGGAAGCTG
ACGTCCTTTCCATGGCTGCTCGCCTGTGTTGCCACCTGGATTCTGCGCGGGACGTCCTTCTGCTACGTCC
CTTCGGCCCTCAATCCAGCGGACCTTCCTTCCCGCGGCCTGCTGCCGGCTCTGCGGCCTCTTCCGCGTCT
TCGCCTTCGCCCTCAGACGAGTCGGATCTCCCTTTGGGCCGCCTCCCCGC
